>Addgene plasmid #236985 | NanoLuc-MDM4 Fusion Vector | addgene full sequence | sequence record 471861 | Addgene NGS Result
TCAATATTGGCCATTAGCCATATTATTCATTGGTTATATAGCATAAATCAATATTGGCTATTGGCCATTG
CATACGTTGTATCTATATCATAATATGTACATTTATATTGGCTCATGTCCAATATGACCGCCATGTTGGC
ATTGATTATTGACTAGTTATTAATAGTAATCAATTACGGGGTCATTAGTTCATAGCCCATATATGGAGTT
CCGCGTTACATAACTTACGGTAAATGGCCCGCCTGGCTGACCGCCCAACGACCCCCGCCCATTGACGTCA
ATAATGACGTATGTTCCCATAGTAACGCCAATAGGGACTTTCCATTGACGTCAATGGGTGGAGTATTTAC
GGTAAACTGCCCACTTGGCAGTACATCAAGTGTATCATATGCCAAGTCCGCCCCCTATTGACGTCAATGA
CGGTAAATGGCCCGCCTGGCATTATGCCCAGTACATGACCTTACGGGACTTTCCTACTTGGCAGTACATC
TACGTATTAGTCATCGCTATTACCATGGTGATGCGGTTTTGGCAGTACACCAATGGGCGTGGATAGCGGT
TTGACTCACGGGGATTTCCAAGTCTCCACCCCATTGACGTCAATGGGAGTTTGTTTTGGCACCAAAATCA
ACGGGACTTTCCAAAATGTCGTAATAACCCCGCCCCGTTGACGCAAATGGGCGGTAGGCGTGTACGGTGG
GAGGTCTATATAAGCAGAGCTGGTTTAGTGAACCGTCAGATCACTAGAAGCTTTATTGCGGTAGTTTATC
ACAGTTAAATTGCTAACGCAGTCAGTGCTTCTGACACAACAGTCTCGAACTTAAGCTGCAGAAGTTGGTC
GTGAGGCACTGGGCAGGTAAGTATCAAGGTTACAAGACAGGTTTAAGGAGACCAATAGAAACTGGGCTTG
TCGAGACAGAGAAGACTCTTGCGTTTCTGATAGGCACCTATTGGTCTTACTGACATCCACTTTGCCTTTC
TCTCCACAGGTGTCCACTCCCAGTTCAATTACAGCTCTTAAGGCTAGAGTATTAATACGACTCACTATAG
GGCTAGCGCTCACCATGGTCTTCACACTCGAAGATTTCGTTGGGGACTGGCGACAGACAGCCGGCTACAA
CCTGGACCAAGTCCTTGAACAGGGAGGTGTGTCCAGTTTGTTTCAGAATCTCGGGGTGTCCGTAACTCCG
ATCCAAAGGATTGTCCTGAGCGGTGAAAATGGGCTGAAGATCGACATCCATGTCATCATCCCGTATGAAG
GTCTGAGCGGCGACCAAATGGGCCAGATCGAAAAAATTTTTAAGGTGGTGTACCCTGTGGATGATCATCA
CTTTAAGGTGATCCTGCACTATGGCACACTGGTAATCGACGGGGTTACGCCGAACATGATCGACTATTTC
GGACGGCCGTATGAAGGCATCGCCGTGTTCGACGGCAAAAAGATCACTGTAACAGGGACCCTGTGGAACG
GCAACAAAATTATCGACGAGCGCCTGATCAACCCCGACGGCTCCCTGCTGTTCCGAGTAACCATCAACGG
AGTGACCGGCTGGCGGCTGTGCGAACGCATTCTGGCGGGCTCGAGCGGCGCGATCGCCATGACATCATTT
TCCACCTCTGCTCAGTGTTCAACATCTGACAGTGCTTGCAGGATCTCTCCTGGACAAATCAATCAGGTAC
GACCAAAACTGCCGCTTTTGAAGATTTTGCATGCAGCAGGTGCGCAAGGTGAAATGTTCACTGTTAAAGA
GGTCATGCACTATTTAGGTCAGTACATAATGGTGAAGCAACTTTATGATCAGCAGGAGCAGCATATGGTA
TATTGTGGTGGAGATCTTTTGGGAGAACTACTGGGACGTCAGAGCTTCTCCGTGAAAGACCCAAGCCCTC
TCTATGATATGCTAAGAAAGAATCTTGTCACTTTAGCCACTGCTACTACAGATGCTGCTCAGACTCTCGC
TCTCGCACAGGATCACAGTATGGATATTCCAAGTCAAGACCAACTGAAGCAAAGTGCAGAGGAAAGTTCC
ACTTCCAGAAAAAGAACTACAGAAGACGATATCCCCACACTGCCTACCTCAGAGCATAAATGCATACATT
CTAGAGAAGATGAAGACTTAATTGAAAATTTAGCCCAAGATGAAACATCTAGGCTGGACCTTGGATTTGA
GGAGTGGGATGTAGCTGGCCTGCCTTGGTGGTTTTTAGGAAACTTGAGAAGCAACTATACACCTAGAAGT
AATGGCTCAACTGATTTACAGACAAATCAGGATGTGGGTACTGCCATTGTTTCAGATACTACAGATGACT
TGTGGTTTTTGAATGAGTCAGTATCAGAGCAGTTAGGTGTTGGAATAAAAGTTGAAGCTGCTGATACTGA
ACAAACAAGTGAAGAAGTAGGGAAAGTAAGTGACAAAAAGGTGATTGAAGTGGGAAAAAATGATGACCTG
GAGGACTCTAAGTCCTTAAGTGATGATACCGATGTAGAGGTTACCTCTGAGGATGAGTGGCAGTGTACTG
AATGCAAGAAATTTAACTCTCCAAGCAAGAGGTACTGTTTTCGTTGTTGGGCCTTGAGGAAGGATTGGTA
TTCAGATTGTTCAAAGTTAACCCATTCTCTCTCCACGTCTGATATCACTGCCATACCTGAAAAGGAAAAT
GAAGGAAATGATGTCCCTGATTGTCGAAGAACCATTTCGGCTCCTGTCGTTAGACCTAAAGATGCGTATA
TAAAGAAAGAAAACTCCAAACTTTTTGATCCCTGCAACTCAGTGGAATTCTTGGATTTGGCTCACAGTTC
TGAAAGCCAAGAGACCATCTCAAGCATGGGAGAACAGTTAGATAACCTTTCTGAACAGAGAACAGATACA
GAAAACATGGAGGATTGCCAGAATCTCTTGAAGCCATGTAGCTTATGTGAGAAAAGACCACGAGACGGGA
ACATTATTCATGGAAGGACGGGCCATCTTGTCACTTGTTTTCACTGTGCCAGAAGACTAAAGAAGGCTGG
GGCTTCATGCCCTATTTGCAAGAAAGAGATTCAGCTGGTTATTAAGGTTTTTATAGCAGTTTAAACGAAT
TCGGGCTCGGTACCCGGGGATCCTCTAGAGTCGACCTGCAGGCATGCAAGCTGATCCGGCTGCTAACAAA
GCCCGAAAGGAAGCTGAGTTGGCTGCTGCCACCGCTGAGCAATAACTAGCATAACCCCTTGGGGCGGCCG
CTTCGAGCAGACATGATAAGATACATTGATGAGTTTGGACAAACCACAACTAGAATGCAGTGAAAAAAAT
GCTTTATTTGTGAAATTTGTGATGCTATTGCTTTATTTGTAACCATTATAAGCTGCAATAAACAAGTTAA
CAACAACAATTGCATTCATTTTATGTTTCAGGTTCAGGGGGAGATGTGGGAGGTTTTTTTAAGCAAGTAA
AACCTCTACAAATGTGGTAAAATCGAATTTTAACAAAATATTAACGCTTACAATTTCCTGATGCGGTATT
TTCTCCTTACGCATCTGTGCGGTATTTCACACCGCATACGCGGATCTGCGCAGCACCATGGCCTGAAATA
ACCTCTGAAAGAGGAACTTGGTTAGGTACCTTCTGAGGCGGAAAGAACCAGCTGTGGAATGTGTGTCAGT
TAGGGTGTGGAAAGTCCCCAGGCTCCCCAGCAGGCAGAAGTATGCAAAGCATGCATCTCAATTAGTCAGC
AACCAGGTGTGGAAAGTCCCCAGGCTCCCCAGCAGGCAGAAGTATGCAAAGCATGCATCTCAATTAGTCA
GCAACCATAGTCCCGCCCCTAACTCCGCCCATCCCGCCCCTAACTCCGCCCAGTTCCGCCCATTCTCCGC
CCCATGGCTGACTAATTTTTTTTATTTATGCAGAGGCCGAGGCCGCCTCGGCCTCTGAGCTATTCCAGAA
GTAGTGAGGAGGCTTTTTTGGAGGCCTAGGCTTTTGCAAAAAGCTTAATTAACTGTTGACAATTAATCAT
CGGCATAGTATATCGGCATAGTATAATACGACAAGGTGAGGAACTAAACCCAGGAGGCAGATCATGATTG
AACAAGATGGATTGCACGCAGGTTCTCCGGCCGCTTGGGTGGAGAGGCTATTCGGCTATGACTGGGCACA
ACAGACAATCGGCTGCTCTGATGCCGCCGTGTTCCGGCTGTCAGCGCAGGGGCGCCCGGTTCTTTTTGTC
AAGACCGACCTGTCCGGTGCCCTGAATGAACTGCAGGACGAGGCAGCGCGGCTATCGTGGCTGGCCACGA
CGGGCGTTCCTTGCGCAGCTGTGCTCGACGTTGTCACTGAAGCGGGAAGGGACTGGCTGCTATTGGGCGA
AGTGCCGGGGCAGGATCTCCTGTCATCTCACCTTGCTCCTGCCGAGAAAGTATCCATCATGGCTGATGCA
ATGCGGCGGCTGCATACGCTTGATCCGGCTACCTGCCCATTCGACCACCAAGCGAAACATCGCATCGAGC
GAGCACGTACTCGGATGGAAGCCGGTCTTGTCGATCAGGATGATCTGGACGAAGAGCATCAGGGGCTCGC
GCCAGCCGAACTGTTCGCCAGGCTCAAGGCGCGCATGCCCGACGGCGAGGATCTCGTCGTGACCCATGGC
GATGCCTGCTTGCCGAATATCATGGTGGAAAATGGCCGCTTTTCTGGATTCATCGACTGTGGCCGGCTGG
GTGTGGCGGACCGCTATCAGGACATAGCGTTGGCTACCCGTGATATTGCTGAAGAGCTTGGCGGCGAATG
GGCTGACCGCTTCCTCGTGCTTTACGGTATCGCCGCTCCCGATTCGCAGCGCATCGCCTTCTATCGCCTT
CTTGACGAGTTCTTCTGAGCGGGACTCTGGGGTTCGAAATGACCGACCAAGCGACGCCCAACCTGCCATC
ACGATGGCCGCAATAAAATATCTTTATTTTCATTACATCTGTGTGTTGGTTTTTTGTGTGAATCGATAGC
GATAAGGATCCGCTCATGCGATGATAAGCTGTCAAACATGAGAATTACAACTTATATCGTATGGGGCTGA
CTTCAGGTGCTACATTTGAAGAGATAAATTGCACTGAAATCTAGAAATATTTTATCTGATTAATAAGATG
ATCTTCTTGAGATCGTTTTGGTCTGCGCGTAATCTCTTGCTCTGAAAACGAAAAAACCGCCTTGCAGGGC
GGTTTTTCGAAGGTTCTCTGAGCTACCAACTCTTTGAACCGAGGTAACTGGCTTGGAGGAGCGCAGTCAC
CAAAACTTGTCCTTTCAGTTTAGCCTTAACCGGCGCATGACTTCAAGACTAACTCCTCTAAATCAATTAC
CAGTGGCTGCTGCCAGTGGTGCTTTTGCATGTCTTTCCGGGTTGGACTCAAGACGATAGTTACCGGATAA
GGCGCAGCGGTCGGACTGAACGGGGGGTTCGTGCATACAGTCCAGCTTGGAGCGAACTGCCTACCCGGAA
CTGAGTGTCAGGCGTGGAATGAGACAAACGCGGCCATAACAGCGGAATGACACCGGTAAACCGAAAGGCA
GGAACAGGAGAGCGCACGAGGGAGCCGCCAGGGGGAAACGCCTGGTATCTTTATAGTCCTGTCGGGTTTC
GCCACCACTGATTTGAGCGTCAGATTTCGTGATGCTTGTCAGGGGGGCGGAGCCTATGGAAAAACGGCTT
TGCCGCGGCCCTCTCACTTCCCTGTTAAGTATCTTCCTGGCATCTTCCAGGAAATCTCCGCCCCGTTCGT
AAGCCATTTCCGCTCGCCGCAGTCGAACGACCGAGCGTAGCGAGTCAGTGAGCGAGGAAGCGGAATATAT
CCTGTATCACATATTCTGCTGACGCACCGGTGCAGCCTTTTTTCTCCTGCCACATGAAGCACTTCACTGA
CACCCTCATCAGTGCCAACATAGTAAGCCAGTATACACTCCGCTAGCGCTGATGTCCGGCGGTGCTTTTG
CCGTTACGCACCACCCCGTCATGAGATTACGCGTTTTAGCGGTGCGTACAATTAAGGGATTATGGTAAAT
CCACTTACTGTCTGCCCTCGTAGCCATCGAGATAAACCGCAGTACTCCGGCCACGATGCGTCCGGCGTAG
AGGATCGAGATCT
Features (pLannotate 1.2.2; 23 found; start..end, strand, type, name):
    140..517     +  enhancer       CMV enhancer: human cytomegalovirus immediate early enhancer
    519..718     +  promoter       CMV promoter: human cytomegalovirus (CMV) immediate early promoter
    857..989     +  intron         chimeric intron: chimera between introns from human β-globin and immunoglobulin heavy chain genes
   1033..1051    +  promoter       T7 promoter: promoter for bacteriophage T7 RNA polymerase
   1065..1577    +  CDS            Nluc: NanoLuc® luciferase human codon-optimized
   1599..3068    +  CDS            MDM4: MDM4_HUMAN - Also known as MDMX. Experimental evidence at protein level: Swiss-Prot protein existence level 1. Along with MDM2, contributes to TP53 regulation (PubMed:32300648). Inhibits p53/TP53- and TP73/p73-mediated cell cycle arrest and apoptosis by binding its transcriptional activation domain. Inhibits degradation of MDM2. Can reverse MDM2-targeted degradation of TP53 while maintaining suppression of TP53 transactivation and apoptotic functions. From Homo sapiens (Human).
   3077..3132    +  misc_feature   MCS: pUC18/19 multiple cloning site
   3139..3188    +  CDS            SET1 (fragment): solubility-enhancement tag derived from T7 phage gene 10B
   3196..3215    +  terminator     T7 terminator (fragment): transcription terminator for bacteriophage T7 RNA polymerase
   3237..3358    -  polyA_signal   SV40 poly(A) signal: SV40 polyadenylation signal
   3381..3449    -  CDS            large T antigen (fragment): large T antigen from SV40 (simian virus 40)
   3454..3486    +  rep_origin     M13 ori (fragment): M13 bacteriophage origin of replication; arrow indicates direction of (+) strand synthesis
   3487..3538    -  misc_feature   bom (fragment): basis of mobility region from pBR322
   3603..3960    +  promoter       SV40 promoter: SV40 enhancer and early promoter
   3975..4022    +  promoter       EM7 promoter: synthetic bacterial promoter&nbsp
   4054..4845    +  CDS            neo: KKA2_KLEPN - Also known as kan, nptII. Experimental evidence at protein level: Swiss-Prot protein existence level 1. Resistance to kanamycin, neomycin, paromomycin, ribostamycin, butirosin and gentamicin B. From Klebsiella pneumoniae.
   4912..4960    +  polyA_signal   poly(A) signal: synthetic polyadenylation signal
   4989..5005    -  promoter       tet promoter (fragment): E. coli promoter for tetracycline efflux protein gene
   5117..5662    +  rep_origin     p15A ori: Plasmids containing the medium-copy-number p15A origin of replication can be propagated in E. coli cells that contain a second plasmid with the ColE1 origin.
   5750..5805    +  rep_origin     RSF ori (fragment): Plasmids containing the RSF 1030 origin of replication can be propagated in E. coli cells that contain additional plasmids with compatible origins.
   5904..5930    -  misc_feature   bom (fragment): basis of mobility region from pBR322
   5924..5971    -  mobile_element IS1 (fragment): prokaryotic transposable element IS1
   5979..6050    +  misc_feature   cer region (fragment): ColE1-derived recombination site that helps to maintain plasmids as monomers
