[The description below was written by a language model from this plasmid's Addgene catalogue record and pLannotate feature annotations shown in this document.]
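Description:
NanoLuc-MDM4 Fusion Vector is a 6.1 kb mammalian expression plasmid built on the pFN31K Nluc CMV-neo Flexi backbone. It produces full-length, unmutated human MDM4 (also called MDMX or HDMX) fused at its N terminus to NanoLuc luciferase. Transcription in mammalian cells is driven by the human cytomegalovirus immediate-early enhancer and promoter, followed by a chimeric β-globin/immunoglobulin intron that generally improves expression of the processed mRNA. A T7 promoter sits just upstream of the human codon-optimized Nluc coding sequence, which would also allow in vitro transcription with T7 RNA polymerase. The MDM4 open reading frame follows Nluc after a short linker. Downstream lie a small multiple cloning site remnant, a partial T7 terminator and an SV40 polyadenylation signal.

A single neo (nptII) gene provides selection in both hosts. It is preceded by the SV40 enhancer/early promoter for G418 selection of mammalian cells and by the synthetic bacterial EM7 promoter for kanamycin selection in E. coli, and it ends with a synthetic poly(A) signal. The automated annotation labels the replication origin as p15A, with small RSF, bom and cer fragments nearby, whereas the catalogue entry lists the plasmid as high copy; the record does not resolve this difference.

MDM4 acts with MDM2 to regulate p53, binding the p53 transactivation domain and suppressing p53- and p73-mediated cell cycle arrest and apoptosis. The stated purpose is simply to express the NanoLuc-MDM4 fusion in mammalian cells. Luminescent fusions of this kind are commonly used as bioluminescent reporters of protein abundance or as energy donors in BRET-type interaction and target-engagement assays, although the record names no specific assay.
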