Addgene plasmid #236985: NanoLuc-MDM4 Fusion Vector
Purpose: Express NanoLuc(R)-MDM4 Fusion Protein in Mammalian Cells under a CMV promoter
Depositing lab: Promega Corporation.
Backbone
  Vector backbone: pFN31K Nluc CMV-neo Flexi(R) Vector
  Vector type: Mammalian Expression
  Selectable markers: Neomycin (select with G418)
Growth in bacteria
  Bacterial resistance: Kanamycin, 50 μg/mL
  Growth temperature: 37°C
  Growth strain: DH5alpha
  Copy number: High Copy
Gene/Insert
  Gene/Insert name: MDM4
  Species: H. sapiens (human)
  Mutation: None
  Entrez Gene: MDM4 (a.k.a. BMFS6, HDMX, MDMX, MRP1)
  Promoter: CMV
  Tag / fusion protein: NanoLuc (R) (N terminal on backbone)
  Cloning method: Other
Terms and licenses: Academic/Nonprofit Terms; Industry Terms
How to cite: NanoLuc-MDM4 Fusion Vector was a gift from Promega Corporation (Addgene plasmid # 236985 ; http://n2t.net/addgene:236985 ; RRID:Addgene_236985)
